>Addgene plasmid #171257 | Flag-M4-AR-K222A | addgene full sequence | sequence record 336039 | Addgene NGS Result
CCATTCGCCATTCAGGCTGCGCAACTGTTGGGAAGGGCGATCGGTGCGGGCCTCTTCGCTATTACGCCAG
CTGGCGAAAGGGGGATGTGCTGCAAGGCGATTAAGTTGGGTAACGCCAGGGTTTTCCCAGTCACGACGTT
GTAAAACGACGGCCAGTGCCAAGCTGATCTATACATTGAATCAATATTGGCAATTAGCCATATTAGTCAT
TGGTTATATAGCATAAATCAATATTGGCTATTGGCCATTGCATACGTTGTATCTATATCATAATATGTAC
ATTTATATTGGCTCATGTCCAATATGACCGCCATGTTGACATTGATTATTGACTAGTTATTAATAGTAAT
CAATTACGGGGTCATTAGTTCATAGCCCATATATGGAGTTCCGCGTTACATAACTTACGGTAAATGGCCC
GCCTGGCTGACCGCCCAACGACCCCCGCCCATTGACGTCAATAATGACGTATGTTCCCATAGTAACGCCA
ATAGGGACTTTCCATTGACGTCAATGGGTGGAGTATTTACGGTAAACTGCCCACTTGGCAGTACATCAAG
TGTATCATATGCCAAGTCCGCCCCCTATTGACGTCAATGACGGTAAATGGCCCGCCTGGCATTATGCCCA
GTACATGACCTTACGGGACTTTCCTACTTGGCAGTACATCTACGTATTAGTCATCGCTATTACCATGGTG
ATGCGGTTTTGGCAGTACACCAATGGGCGTGGATAGCGGTTTGACTCACGGGGATTTCCAAGTCTCCACC
CCATTGACGTCAATGGGAGTTTGTTTTGGCACCAAAATCAACGGGACTTTCCAAAATGTCGTAATAACCC
CGCCCCGTTGACGCAAATGGGCGGTAGGCGTGTACGGTGGGAGGTCTATATAAGCAGAGCTCGTTTAGTG
AACCGTCAGAATTAACCATGGACTACAAAGACCATGACGGTGATTATAAAGATCATGACATCGATTACAA
GGATGACGATGACAAGCTTCCGCGGGGATCCATGGAAGTGCAGTTAGGGCTGGGAAGGGTCTACCCTCGG
CCGCCGTCCAAGACCTACCGAGGAGCTTTCCAGAATCTGTTCCAGAGCGTGCGCGAAGTGATCCAGAACC
CGGGCCCCAGGCACCCAGAGGCCGCGAGCGCAGCACCTCCCGGCGCCAGTTTGCTGCTGCTGCAGCAGCA
GCAGCAGCAGCAGCAGCAGCAGCAGCAGCAGCAGCAGCAGCAGCAGCAGCAGCAGCAAGAGACTAGCCCC
AGGCAGCAGCAGCAGCAGCAGGGTGAGGATGGTTCTCCCCAAGCCCATCGTAGAGGCCCCACAGGCTACC
TGGTCCTGGATGAGGAACAGCAACCTTCACAGCCGCAGTCGGCCCTGGAGTGCCACCCCGAGAGAGGTTG
CGTCCCAGAGCCTGGAGCCGCCGTGGCCGCCAGCAAGGGGCTGCCGCAGCAGCTGCCAGCACCTCCGGAC
GAGGATGACTCAGCTGCCCCATCCACGTTGTCCCTGCTGGGCCCCACTTTCCCCGGCTTAAGCAGCTGCT
CCGCTGACCTTAAAGACATCCTGAGCGAGGCCAGCACCATGCAACTCCTTCAGCAACAGCAGCAGGAAGC
AGTATCCGAAGGCAGCAGCAGCGGGAGAGCGAGGGAGGCCTCGGGGGCTCCCACTTCCTCCGCGGACAAT
TACTTAGGGGGCACTTCGACCATTTCTGACAACGCCAAGGAGTTGTGTAAGGCAGTGTCGGTGTCCATGG
GCCTGGGTGTGGAGGCGTTGGAGCATCTGAGTCCAGGGGAACAGCTTCGGGGGGATTGCATGTACGCCCC
ACTTTTGGGAGTTCCACCCGCTGTGCGTCCCACTCCTTGTGCCCCATTGGCCGAATGCAAAGGTTCTCTG
CTAGACGACAGCGCAGGCAAGAGCACTGAAGATACTGCTGAGTATTCCCCTTTCAAGGGAGGTTACACCA
AAGGGCTAGAAGGCGAGAGCCTAGGCTGCTCTGGCAGCGCTGCAGCAGGGAGCTCCGGGACACTTGAACT
GCCGTCTACCCTGTCTCTCTACAAGTCCGGAGCACTGGACGAGGCAGCTGCGTACCAGAGTCGCGACTAC
TACAACTTTCCACTGGCTCTGGCCGGACCGCCGCCCCCTCCGCCGCCTCCCCATCCCCACGCTCGCATCA
AGCTGGAGAACCCGCTGGACTACGGCAGCGCCTGGGCGGCTGCGGCGGCGCAGTGCCGCTATGGGGACCT
GGCGAGCCTGCATGGCGCGGGTGCAGCGGGACCCGGTTCTGGGTCACCCTCAGCCGCCGCTTCCTCATCC
TGGCACACTCTCTTCACAGCCGAAGAAGGCCAGTTGTATGGACCGTGTGGTGGTGGTGGGGGTGGTGGCG
GCGGCGGCGGCGGCGGCGGCGGCGGCGGCGGCGGCGGCGGCGGCGGCGAGGCGGGAGCTGTAGCCCCCTA
CGGCTACACTCGGCCCCCTCAGGGGCTGGCGGGCCAGGAAAGCGACTTCACCGCACCTGATGTGTGGTAC
CCTGGCGGCATGGTGAGCAGAGTGCCCTATCCCAGTCCCACTTGTGTCAAAAGCGAAATGGGCCCCTGGA
TGGATAGCTACTCCGGACCTTACGGGGACATGCGTTTGGAGACTGCCAGGGACCATGTTTTGCCCATTGA
CTATTACTTTCCACCCCAGAAGACCTGCCTGATCTGTGGAGATGAAGCTTCTGGGTGTCACTATGGAGCT
CTCACATGTGGAAGCTGCAAGGTCTTCTTCAAAAGAGCCGCTGAAGGGAAACAGAAGTACCTGTGCGCCA
GCAGAAATGATTGCACTATTGATAAATTCCGAAGGAAAAATTGTCCATCTTGTCGTCTTCGGAAATGTTA
TGAAGCAGGGATGACTCTGGGAGCCCGGAAGCTGAAGAAACTTGGTAATCTGAAACTACAGGAGGAAGGA
GAGGCTTCCAGCACCACCAGCCCCACTGAGGAGACAACCCAGAAGCTGACAGTGTCACACATTGAAGGCT
ATGAATGTCAGCCCATCTTTCTGAATGTCCTGGAAGCCATTGAGCCAGGTGTAGTGTGTGCTGGACACGA
CAACAACCAGCCCGACTCCTTTGCAGCCTTGCTCTCTAGCCTCAATGAACTGGGAGAGAGACAGCTTGTA
CACGTGGTCAAGTGGGCCAAGGCCTTGCCTGGCTTCCGCAACTTACACGTGGACGACCAGATGGCTGTCA
TTCAGTACTCCTGGATGGGGCTCATGGTGTTTGCCATGGGCTGGCGATCCTTCACCAATGTCAACTCCAG
GATGCTCTACTTCGCCCCTGATCTGGTTTTCAATGAGTACCGCATGCACAAGTCCCGGATGTACAGCCAG
TGTGTCCGAATGAGGCACCTCTCTCAAGAGTTTGGATGGCTCCAAATCACCCCCCAGGAATTCCTGTGCA
TGAAAGCACTGCTACTCTTCAGCATTATTCCAGTGGATGGGCTGAAAAATCAAAAATTCTTTGATGAACT
TCGAATGAACTACATCAAGGAACTCGATCGTATCATTGCATGCAAAAGAAAAAATCCCACATCCTGCTCA
AGACGCTTCTACCAGCTCACCAAGCTCCTGGACTCCGTGCAGCCTATTGCGAGAGAGCTGCATCAGTTCA
CTTTTGACCTGCTAATCAAGTCACACATGGTGAGCGTGGACTTTCCGGAAATGATGGCAGAGATCATCTC
TGTGCAAGTGCCCAAGATCCTTTCTGGGAAAGTCAAGCCCATCTATTTCCACACCCAGTGAAGCATTGGA
AACCCTATTTCCCCACCCCAGCTCATGCCCCCTTTCAGATGTCTTCTGCCTGTTATAACTCTGCACTACT
CCTCTGCAGTGCCTTGGGGAATTTCCTCTATTGATGTACAGTCTGTCATGAACATGTTCCTCAATTCTAT
TTGCTGGGCTTTTTTTTTCTCTTTCTCTCCTTTCTTTTTCTTCTTCCCTCCCTATCTAACCCTCCCATGG
CACCTTCAGACTTTGCTTCCCATTGTGGCTCCTATCTGTGTTTTGAATGGTGTTGTATGCCTTTATCCAG
CACAGTGGCGGCCGCGATTCCGGGTGGCATCCCTGTGACCCCTCCCCAGTGCCTCTCCTGGCCCTGGAAG
TTGCCACTCCAGTGCCCACCAGCCTTGTCCTAATAAAATTAAGTTGCATCATTTTGTCTGACTAGGTGTC
CTTCTATAATATTATGGGGTGGAGGGGGGTGGTATGGAGCAAGGGGCAAGTTGGGAAGACAACCTGTAGG
GCCTGCGGGGTCTATTGGGAACCAAGCTGGAGTGCAGTGGCACAATCTTGGCTCACTGCAATCTCCGCCT
CCTGGGTTCAAGCGATTCTCCTGCCTCAGCCTCCCGAGTTGTTGGGATTCCAGGCATGCATGACCAGGCT
CAGCTAATTTTTGTTTTTTTGGTAGAGACGGGGTTTCACCATATTGGCCAGGCTGGTCTCCAACTCCTAA
TCTCAGGTGATCTACCCACCTTGGCCTCCCAAATTGCTGGGATTACAGGCGTGAACCACTGCTCCCTTCC
CTGTCCTTCTGATTTTAAAATAACTATACCAGCAGGAGGACGTCCAGACACAGCATAGGCTACCTGGCCA
TGCCCAACCGGTGGGACATTTGAGTTGCTTGCTTGGCACTGTCCTCTCATGCGTTGGGTCCACTCAGTAG
ATGCCTGTTGAATTGGGTACGCGGCCAGCTTGGCTGTGGAATGTGTGTCAGTTAGGGTGTGGAAAGTCCC
CAGGCTCCCCAGCAGGCAGAAGTATGCAAAGCATGCATCTCAATTAGTCAGCAACCAGGTGTGGAAAGTC
CCCAGGCTCCCCAGCAGGCAGAAGTATGCAAAGCATGCATCTCAATTAGTCAGCAACCATAGTCCCGCCC
CTAACTCCGCCCATCCCGCCCCTAACTCCGCCCAGTTCCGCCCATTCTCCGCCCCATGGCTGACTAATTT
TTTTTATTTATGCAGAGGCCGAGGCCGCCTCGGCCTCTGAGCTATTCCAGAAGTAGTGAGGAGGCTTTTT
TGGAGGAATTGATCAGCTTGGGATCTGATCAAGAGACAGGATGAGGATCGTTTCGCATGATTGAACAAGA
TGGATTGCACGCAGGTTCTCCGGCCGCTTGGGTGGAGAGGCTATTCGGCTATGACTGGGCACAACAGACA
ATCGGCTGCTCTGATGCCGCCGTGTTCCGGCTGTCAGCGCAGGGGCGCCCGGTTCTTTTTGTCAAGACCG
ACCTGTCCGGTGCCCTGAATGAACTGCAGGACGAGGCAGCGCGGCTATCGTGGCTGGCCACGACGGGCGT
TCCTTGCGCAGCTGTGCTCGACGTTGTCACTGAAGCGGGAAGGGACTGGCTGCTATTGGGCGAAGTGCCG
GGGCAGGATCTCCTGTCATCTCACCTTGCTCCTGCCGAGAAAGTATCCATCATGGCTGATGCAATGCGGC
GGCTGCATACGCTTGATCCGGCTACCTGCCCATTCGACCACCAAGCGAAACATCGCATCGAGCGAGCACG
TACTCGGATGGAAGCCGGTCTTGTCGATCAGGATGATCTGGACGAAGAGCATCAGGGGCTCGCGCCAGCC
GAACTGTTCGCCAGGCTCAAGGCGCGCATGCCCGACGGCGAGGATCTCGTCGTGACCCATGGCGATGCCT
GCTTGCCGAATATCATGGTGGAAAATGGCCGCTTTTCTGGATTCATCGACTGTGGCCGGCTGGGTGTGGC
GGACCGCTATCAGGACATAGCGTTGGCTACCCGTGATATTGCTGAAGAGCTTGGCGGCGAATGGGCTGAC
CGCTTCCTCGTGCTTTACGGTATCGCCGCTCCCGATTCGCAGCGCATCGCCTTCTATCGCCTTCTTGACG
AGTTCTTCTGAGCGGGACTCTGGGGTTCGAAATGACCGACCAAGCGACGCCCAACCTGCCATCACGAGAT
TTCGATTCCACCGCCGCCTTCTATGAAAGGTTGGGCTTCGGAATCGTTTTCCGGGACGCCGGCTGGATGA
TCCTCCAGCGCGGGGATCTCATGCTGGAGTTCTTCGCCCACCTCGGGCTCGATCCCCTCGCGAGTTGGTT
CAGCTGCTGCCTGAGGCTGGACGACCTCGCGGAGTTCTACCGGCAGTGCAAATCCGTCGGCATCCAGGAA
ACCAGCAGCGGCTATCCGCGCATCCATGCCCCCGAACTGCAGGAGTGGGGAGGCACGATGGCCGCTTTGG
TCGACCCGGACGGGACGCTCCTGCGCCTGATACAGAACGAATTGCTTGCAGGCATCTCATGAGTGTGTCT
TCCCGTTTTCCGCCTGAGGTCACTGCGTGGATGGAGCGCTGGCGCCTGCTGCGCGACGGCGAGCTGCTCA
CCACCCACTCGCCAAGCTGGAACCGTAAAAAGGCCGCGTTGCTGGCGTTTTTCCATAGGCTCCGCCGATC
ATAATCAGCCATACCACATTTGTAGAGGTTTTACTTGCTTTAAAAAACCTCCCACACCTCCCCCTGAACC
TGAAACATAAAATGAATGCAATTGTTGTTGTTAACTTGTTTATTGCAGCTTATAATGGTTACAAATAAAG
CAATAGCATCACAAATTTCACAAATAAAGCATTTTTTTCACTGCATTCTAGTTGTGGTTTGTCCAAACTC
ATCAATGTATCTTATCATGTCTGGATCAATTCCCTATAGTGAGTCGTATTAAATTCGTAATCATGTCATA
GCTGTTTCCTGTGTGAAATTGTTATCCGCTCACAATTCCACACAACATACGAGCCGGAAGCATAAAGTGT
AAAGCCTGGGGTGCCTAATGAGTGAGCTAACTCACATTAATTGCGTTGCGCTCACTGCCCGCTTTCCAGT
CGGGAAACCTGTCGTGCCAGCTGCATTAATGAATCGGCCAACGCGCGGGGAGAGGCGGTTTGCGTATTGG
GCGCTCTTCCGCTTCCTCGCTCACTGACTCGCTGCGCTCGGTCGTTCGGCTGCGGCGAGCGGTATCAGCT
CACTCAAAGGCGGTAATACGGTTATCCACAGAATCAGGGGATAACGCAGGAAAGAACATGTGAGCAAAAG
GCCAGCAAAAGGCCAGGAACCGTAAAAAGGCCGCGTTGCTGGCGTTTTTCCATAGGCTCCGCCCCCCTGA
CGAGCATCACAAAAATCGACGCTCAAGTCAGAGGTGGCGAAACCCGACAGGACTATAAAGATACCAGGCG
TTTCCCCCTGGAAGCTCCCTCGTGCGCTCTCCTGTTCCGACCCTGCCGCTTACCGGATACCTGTCCGCCT
TTCTCCCTTCGGGAAGCGTGGCGCTTTCTCATAGCTCACGCTGTAGGTATCTCAGTTCGGTGTAGGTCGT
TCGCTCCAAGCTGGGCTGTGTGCACGAACCCCCCGTTCAGCCCGACCGCTGCGCCTTATCCGGTAACTAT
CGTCTTGAGTCCAACCCGGTAAGACACGACTTATCGCCACTGGCAGCAGCCACTGGTAACAGGATTAGCA
GAGCGAGGTATGTAGGCGGTGCTACAGAGTTCTTGAAGTGGTGGCCTAACTACGGCTACACTAGAAGAAC
AGTATTTGGTATCTGCGCTCTGCTGAAGCCAGTTACCTTCGGAAAAAGAGTTGGTAGCTCTTGATCCGGC
AAACAAACCACCGCTGGTAGCGGTGGTTTTTTTGTTTGCAAGCAGCAGATTACGCGCAGAAAAAAAGGAT
CTCAAGAAGATCCTTTGATCTTTTCTACGGGGTCTGACGCTCAGTGGAACGAAAACTCACGTTAAGGGAT
TTTGGTCATGAGATTATCAAAAAGGATCTTCACCTAGATCCTTTTAAATTAAAAATGAAGTTTTAAATCA
ATCTAAAGTATATATGAGTAAACTTGGTCTGACAGTTACCAATGCTTAATCAGTGAGGCACCTATCTCAG
CGATCTGTCTATTTCGTTCATCCATAGTTGCCTGACTCCCCGTCGTGTAGATAACTACGATACGGGAGGG
CTTACCATCTGGCCCCAGTGCTGCAATGATACCGCGAGACCCACGCTCACCGGCTCCAGATTTATCAGCA
ATAAACCAGCCAGCCGGAAGGGCCGAGCGCAGAAGTGGTCCTGCAACTTTATCCGCCTCCATCCAGTCTA
TTAATTGTTGCCGGGAAGCTAGAGTAAGTAGTTCGCCAGTTAATAGTTTGCGCAACGTTGTTGCCATTGC
TACAGGCATCGTGGTGTCACGCTCGTCGTTTGGTATGGCTTCATTCAGCTCCGGTTCCCAACGATCAAGG
CGAGTTACATGATCCCCCATGTTGTGCAAAAAAGCGGTTAGCTCCTTCGGTCCTCCGATCGTTGTCAGAA
GTAAGTTGGCCGCAGTGTTATCACTCATGGTTATGGCAGCACTGCATAATTCTCTTACTGTCATGCCATC
CGTAAGATGCTTTTCTGTGACTGGTGAGTACTCAACCAAGTCATTCTGAGAATAGTGTATGCGGCGACCG
AGTTGCTCTTGCCCGGCGTCAATACGGGATAATACCGCGCCACATAGCAGAACTTTAAAAGTGCTCATCA
TTGGAAAACGTTCTTCGGGGCGAAAACTCTCAAGGATCTTACCGCTGTTGAGATCCAGTTCGATGTAACC
CACTCGTGCACCCAACTGATCTTCAGCATCTTTTACTTTCACCAGCGTTTCTGGGTGAGCAAAAACAGGA
AGGCAAAATGCCGCAAAAAAGGGAATAAGGGCGACACGGAAATGTTGAATACTCATACTCTTCCTTTTTC
AATATTATTGAAGCATTTATCAGGGTTATTGTCTCATGAGCGGATACATATTTGAATGTATTTAGAAAAA
TAAACAAATAGGGGTTCCGCGCACATTTCCCCGAAAAGTGCCACCTG
[124 nt withheld, positions 8868-8991]
C
[91 nt withheld, positions 8993-9083]
A
[49 nt withheld, positions 9085-9133]
CCTTTGACGTTGGAGTCCACGTTCTTT
[37 nt withheld, positions 9161-9197]
ACCCTATCTCGGTCTATTCTTTTGATTTATAAGGGATTTTGCCGATTTCGGCCTATTGGTTAAAAAATGA
GCTGATTTAACAAAAATTTAACGCGAATTTTAACAAAATATTAACGCTTACAATTT
Features (pLannotate 1.2.2; 22 found; start..end, strand, type, name):
      4..158     -  CDS            lacZα (fragment): LacZα fragment of β-galactosidase; lacZ fragment
    318..697     +  enhancer       CMV enhancer: human cytomegalovirus immediate early enhancer
    699..898     +  promoter       CMV promoter: human cytomegalovirus (CMV) immediate early promoter
    931..996     +  CDS            3xFLAG: three tandem FLAG® epitope tags, followed by an enterokinase cleavage site
   1012..3768    +  CDS            AR: ANDR_HUMAN - Also known as DHTR, NR3C4. Experimental evidence at protein level: Swiss-Prot protein existence level 1. [Isoform 4]: Lacks the C-terminal ligand-binding domain and may therefore constitutively activate the transcription of a specific set of genes independently of steroid hormones. From Homo sapiens (Human).
   4082..4704    +  polyA_signal   hGH poly(A) signal: human growth hormone polyadenylation signal
   4746..5043    +  promoter       SV40 promoter: SV40 enhancer and early promoter
   5097..5888    +  CDS            neo: KKA2_KLEPN - Also known as kan, nptII. Experimental evidence at protein level: Swiss-Prot protein existence level 1. Resistance to kanamycin, neomycin, paromomycin, ribostamycin, butirosin and gentamicin B. From Klebsiella pneumoniae.
   5912..6289    +  CDS            ble: BLE_KLEPN - Experimental evidence at protein level: Swiss-Prot protein existence level 1. Binding protein with a strong affinity to the bleomycin family of antibiotics. Binds to CL990; an antimitotic-antibiotic compound. From Klebsiella pneumoniae.
   6331..6390    +  CDS            str (fragment): STR_KLEPN - Protein inferred from homology: Swiss-Prot protein existence level 3. The aminoglycoside phosphotransferases achieve inactivation of their antibiotic substrates by phosphorylation. From Klebsiella pneumoniae.
   6413..6436    -  rep_origin     CloDF13 ori (fragment): Plasmids containing the CloDF13 (CDF) origin of replication can be propagated in E. coli cells that contain additional plasmids with compatible origins.
   6437..6520    +  CDS            large T antigen (fragment): large T antigen from SV40 (simian virus 40)
   6543..6677    +  polyA_signal   SV40 poly(A) signal: SV40 polyadenylation signal
   6683..6701    -  promoter       T7 promoter: promoter for bacteriophage T7 RNA polymerase
   6739..6755    -  protein_bind   lac operator: The lac repressor binds to the lac operator to inhibit transcription in E. coli. This inhibition can be relieved by adding lactose or isopropyl-β-D-thiogalactopyranoside (IPTG). lac repressor encoded by lacI
   6763..6793    -  promoter       lac promoter: promoter for the E. coli lac operon
   6808..6829    -  protein_bind   CAP binding site: CAP binding activates transcription in the presence of cAMP. E. coli catabolite activator protein
   6842..6934    -  CDS            lacI (fragment): lac repressor; lacI; The lac repressor binds to the lac operator to inhibit transcription in E. coli. This inhibition can be relieved by adding lactose or isopropyl-β-D-thiogalactopyranoside (IPTG).
   7117..7705    -  rep_origin     ori: high-copy-number ColE1/pMB1/pBR322/pUC origin of replication
   7876..8736    -  CDS            AmpR: β-lactamase; bla; confers resistance to ampicillin, carbenicillin, and related antibiotics
   8737..8841    -  promoter       AmpR promoter: bla
   8868..9296    +  rep_origin     f1 ori (sequence partly withheld): f1 bacteriophage origin of replication; arrow indicates direction of (+) strand synthesis
