[The description below was written by a language model from this plasmid's Addgene catalogue record and pLannotate feature annotations shown in this document.]
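Description:
Flag-M4-AR-K222A is a mammalian expression plasmid built on the p3XFLAG-CMV-10 backbone that produces human androgen receptor (AR) carrying a lysine-to-alanine substitution at position 222, fused at its N terminus to a 3xFLAG epitope. In the sequenced 9.3 kb record, the CMV immediate-early enhancer and promoter drive a reading frame that begins with the backbone-encoded 3xFLAG tag (which includes an enterokinase cleavage site) and continues into the AR coding sequence of about 2.8 kb, consistent with the full-length receptor. Transcripts are terminated by the human growth hormone polyadenylation signal. The cDNA was inserted between BamHI and NotI. The depositor notes that residue numbering may differ slightly between AR reference versions, and that two XmaI sites in the backbone and an EcoRI site in the AR 3′UTR were removed by mutagenesis.

For propagation in E. coli the plasmid carries a high-copy ColE1/pUC-type origin and an ampicillin resistance gene under its own promoter. An f1 origin is also present, along with residual lac-derived elements and a T7 promoter from the vector lineage. A separate cassette places the neomycin phosphotransferase gene under the SV40 early promoter with an SV40 polyadenylation signal, allowing G418 selection of stably transfected mammalian cells. The annotated ble sequence and str fragment downstream of neo appear to be carried over from the Tn5-type resistance region and are not listed as selectable markers.

The construct is suited to transient or stable expression of the K222A mutant, with detection or immunoprecipitation through the FLAG tag. The record describes it as an AR lysine mutant, but it does not say which process involving Lys222 the mutation was designed to probe.
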