Addgene plasmid #171257: Flag-M4-AR-K222A
Purpose: Mammalian expression of 3xFlag-tagged human androgen receptor Lysine mutant: AR-Lys222Ala mutant (AR-K222A)
Depositing lab: Steven Balk. Depositing organization: Beth Israel Deaconess Medical Center.
Backbone
  Vector backbone: p3XFLAG-CMV-10
  Backbone manufacturer: Sigma-Aldrich
  Backbone size w/o insert (bp): 6400
  Vector type: Mammalian Expression
  Selectable markers: Neomycin (select with G418)
Growth in bacteria
  Bacterial resistance: Ampicillin, 100 μg/mL
  Growth temperature: 37°C
  Growth strain: DH5alpha
  Copy number: High Copy
Gene/Insert
  Gene/Insert name: 3xFlag-tagged human androgen receptor Lys222Ala mutant (alt name: Flag-AR-K222A)
  Species: H. sapiens (human)
  Insert size (bp): 3000
  Mutation: AR-Lys222Ala (AR-K222A)
  Entrez Gene: AR (a.k.a. AIS, AR8, DHTR, HUMARA, HYSP1, KD, NR3C4, SBMA, SMAX1, TFM)
  Promoter: CMV
  Tag / fusion protein: Flag (N terminal on backbone)
  Cloning method: Restriction Enzyme; 5′ cloning site BamHI (unknown if destroyed); 3′ cloning site NotI (unknown if destroyed)
  Sequencing primers: 5′ CMV_fwd_primer
Terms and licenses: Academic/Nonprofit Terms; Industry Terms: Not Available to Industry
Depositor comments: Flag-tagged human AR Lysine mutant, and the exact amino position and composition may slightly vary based on human AR versions. Two XmaI sites on the vector backbone and one EcoRI site at the 3'UTR of AR cDNA were deleted by DNA mutagenesis.
How to cite: Flag-M4-AR-K222A was a gift from Steven Balk (Addgene plasmid # 171257 ; http://n2t.net/addgene:171257 ; RRID:Addgene_171257)
